Addgene plasmid #224580: pEZYeGFP-SARS-CoV-2E
Purpose: To express a GFP tagged version of the Envelope protein of SARS-CoV-2 in mammalian cells
Depositing lab: Isabel Mérida. Publication: Identification of Host PDZ-Based Interactions with the SARS-CoV-2 E Protein in Human Monocytes. Avila-Flores A, Sanchez-Cabezon JJ, Ochoa-Echeverria A, Checa AI, Rosas-Garcia J, Tellez-Araiza M, Casado S, Liebana R, Santos-Mendoza T, Merida I. Int J Mol Sci. 2023 Aug 14;24(16):12793. doi: 10.3390/ijms241612793. PubMed 37628973.
Backbone
  Vector backbone: pEZYeGFP
  Backbone manufacturer: pEGFPC4 converted by Yu-Zhu Zhan lab. Addgene 18671
  Backbone size w/o insert (bp): 7040
  Vector type: Mammalian Expression
Growth in bacteria
  Bacterial resistance: Kanamycin, 50 μg/mL
  Growth temperature: 30°C
  Growth strain: DH5alpha
  Copy number: High Copy
Gene/Insert
  Gene/Insert name: SARS-CoV-2E
  Species: SARS-CoV-2
  Insert size (bp): 228
  Entrez Gene: E (a.k.a. GU280_gp04)
  Promoter: CMV
  Tag / fusion protein: GFP (N terminal on insert)
  Cloning method: Gateway Cloning
  Sequencing primers: 5′ EGFP-C
Resource information
  A portion of this plasmid was derived from a plasmid made by: Fritz Roth (Addgene plasmid # 141273)
Terms and licenses: Academic/Nonprofit Terms; Industry Terms: Not Available to Industry
How to cite: pEZYeGFP-SARS-CoV-2E was a gift from Isabel Mérida (Addgene plasmid # 224580 ; http://n2t.net/addgene:224580 ; RRID:Addgene_224580)
