[The description below was written by a language model from this plasmid's Addgene catalogue record and pLannotate feature annotations shown in this document.]
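Description:
pEZYeGFP-SARS-CoV-2E is a mammalian expression plasmid that produces the SARS-CoV-2 envelope (E) protein fused at its N terminus to EGFP. It is built on pEZYeGFP, a pEGFP-C-type vector that was converted into a Gateway destination vector. The E coding sequence (about 228 bp) was introduced by Gateway recombination, with part of the plasmid derived from an earlier SARS-CoV-2 clone. In the sequenced 4,989 nt record, the human CMV immediate-early enhancer and promoter drive the EGFP open reading frame. This is followed by an attB1 site, the E coding sequence, an attB2 site and the SV40 polyadenylation signal, so the recombination scar forms a short linker between the fluorescent protein and E. The catalogued backbone size of 7,040 bp refers to the empty destination vector; the Gateway cassette it carries is replaced by the much smaller insert, which would account for the final plasmid being shorter.

The plasmid replicates in E. coli from a high-copy ColE1/pUC-type origin, and it also carries an f1 origin for single-stranded DNA production. A single NeoR/KanR gene (Tn5 aminoglycoside phosphotransferase) sits behind tandem bacterial (bla) and SV40 early promoters and ends with the HSV TK polyadenylation signal. This arrangement gives kanamycin resistance in bacteria and G418 resistance in transfected mammalian cells. The short large T antigen, ble and bGH poly(A) annotations are fragments and most likely backbone remnants rather than functional parts.

The stated purpose is to express GFP-tagged E protein in mammalian cells. E is a small viroporin involved in virion assembly, and the associated work examined PDZ-based interactions between E and host proteins in human monocytes. Placing the tag at the N terminus leaves the C terminus of E free.
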