Features (pLannotate 1.2.2; 16 found; start..end, strand, type, name):
     61..364     +  enhancer       CMV enhancer: human cytomegalovirus immediate early enhancer
    365..568     +  promoter       CMV promoter: human cytomegalovirus (CMV) immediate early promoter
    613..1329    +  CDS            EGFP: EGFP is a basic (constitutively fluorescent) green fluorescent protein published in 1996, derived from Aequorea victoria. It is reported to be a rapidly-maturing weak dimer with moderate acid sensitivity.
   1361..1378    +  protein_bind   attB1 (fragment): mutant version of attB; core recombination site for the Gateway® BP reaction BP Clonase™
   1384..1608    +  CDS            E: VEMP_SARS2 - Experimental evidence at protein level: Swiss-Prot protein existence level 1. Plays a central role in virus morphogenesis and assembly. Acts as a viroporin and self-assembles in host membranes forming pentameric protein-lipid pores that allow ion transport. Also plays a role in the induction of apoptosis (By similarity). Regulates the localization of S protein at cis-Golgi, the place of virus budding (PubMed:33229438). May act by slowing down the cell secretory pathway (PubMed:33229438). May interfere with tight-junction stability by interacting with host MPP5. This would result i
   1613..1637    -  protein_bind   attB2: mutant version of attB; recombination site for the Gateway® BP reaction BP Clonase™
   1670..1754    +  CDS            large T antigen (fragment): large T antigen from SV40 (simian virus 40)
   1777..1898    +  polyA_signal   SV40 poly(A) signal: SV40 polyadenylation signal
   1932..2360    -  rep_origin     f1 ori (sequence partly withheld): f1 bacteriophage origin of replication; arrow indicates direction of (+) strand synthesis
   2387..2491    +  promoter       AmpR promoter: bla
   2493..2850    +  promoter       SV40 promoter: SV40 enhancer and early promoter
   2885..3679    +  CDS            NeoR/KanR: aminoglycoside phosphotransferase from Tn5; aph(3')-II (or nptII); confers resistance to neomycin, kanamycin, and G418 (Geneticin®)
   3700..3852    +  CDS            ble (fragment): BLE_KLEPN - Experimental evidence at protein level: Swiss-Prot protein existence level 1. Binding protein with a strong affinity to the bleomycin family of antibiotics. Binds to CL990; an antimitotic-antibiotic compound. From Klebsiella pneumoniae.
   3911..3958    +  polyA_signal   HSV TK poly(A) signal: herpes simplex virus thymidine kinase polyadenylation signal (Cole and Stacy, 1985)
   4049..4065    -  polyA_signal   bGH poly(A) signal (fragment): bovine growth hormone polyadenylation signal
   4287..4875    +  rep_origin     ori: high-copy-number ColE1/pMB1/pBR322/pUC origin of replication
>Addgene plasmid #224580 | pEZYeGFP-SARS-CoV-2E | addgene full sequence | sequence record 445872 | Addgene NGS Result
TAGTTATTAATAGTAATCAATTACGGGGTCATTAGTTCATAGCCCATATATGGAGTTCCGCGTTACATAA
CTTACGGTAAATGGCCCGCCTGGCTGACCGCCCAACGACCCCCGCCCATTGACGTCAATAATGACGTATG
TTCCCATAGTAACGCCAATAGGGACTTTCCATTGACGTCAATGGGTGGAGTATTTACGGTAAACTGCCCA
CTTGGCAGTACATCAAGTGTATCATATGCCAAGTACGCCCCCTATTGACGTCAATGACGGTAAATGGCCC
GCCTGGCATTATGCCCAGTACATGACCTTATGGGACTTTCCTACTTGGCAGTACATCTACGTATTAGTCA
TCGCTATTACCATGGTGATGCGGTTTTGGCAGTACATCAATGGGCGTGGATAGCGGTTTGACTCACGGGG
ATTTCCAAGTCTCCACCCCATTGACGTCAATGGGAGTTTGTTTTGGCACCAAAATCAACGGGACTTTCCA
AAATGTCGTAACAACTCCGCCCCATTGACGCAAATGGGCGGTAGGCGTGTACGGTGGGAGGTCTATATAA
GCAGAGCTGGTTTAGTGAACCGTCAGATCCGCTAGCGCTACCGGTCGCCACCATGGTGAGCAAGGGCGAG
GAGCTGTTCACCGGGGTGGTGCCCATCCTGGTCGAGCTGGACGGCGACGTAAACGGCCACAAGTTCAGCG
TGTCCGGCGAGGGCGAGGGCGATGCCACCTACGGCAAGCTGACCCTGAAGTTCATCTGCACCACCGGCAA
GCTGCCCGTGCCCTGGCCCACCCTCGTGACCACCCTGACCTACGGCGTGCAGTGCTTCAGCCGCTACCCC
GACCACATGAAGCAGCACGACTTCTTCAAGTCCGCCATGCCCGAAGGCTACGTCCAGGAGCGCACCATCT
TCTTCAAGGACGACGGCAACTACAAGACCCGCGCCGAGGTGAAGTTCGAGGGCGACACCCTGGTGAACCG
CATCGAGCTGAAGGGCATCGACTTCAAGGAGGACGGCAACATCCTGGGGCACAAGCTGGAGTACAACTAC
AACAGCCACAACGTCTATATCATGGCCGACAAGCAGAAGAACGGCATCAAGGTGAACTTCAAGATCCGCC
ACAACATCGAGGACGGCAGCGTGCAGCTCGCCGACCACTACCAGCAGAACACCCCCATCGGCGACGGCCC
CGTGCTGCTGCCCGACAACCACTACCTGAGCACCCAGTCCGCCCTGAGCAAAGACCCCAACGAGAAGCGC
GATCACATGGTCCTGCTGGAGTTCGTGACCGCCGCCGGGATCACTCTCGGCATGGACGAGCTGTACAAGT
CCGGACTCAGATCTGCAGAATTGATTAATACAAGTTTGTACAAAAAAGTTGGCATGTACTCTTTCGTGAG
CGAGGAAACCGGCACCCTGATCGTGAACTCCGTGCTGCTGTTCCTGGCCTTCGTGGTGTTCCTGCTGGTG
ACCCTGGCTATCCTGACCGCTCTGAGACTGTGCGCTTACTGCTGCAACATCGTGAACGTGTCCCTGGTGA
AGCCCTCTTTCTACGTGTACAGCCGCGTGAAGAACCTGAACAGCTCCAGGGTGCCTGACCTGCTGGTGTA
ATACCCAACTTTCTTGTACAAAGTGGTCCTCGAGCTCGGATCCACCGGATCTAGATAACTGATCATAATC
AGCCATACCACATTTGTAGAGGTTTTACTTGCTTTAAAAAACCTCCCACACCTCCCCCTGAACCTGAAAC
ATAAAATGAATGCAATTGTTGTTGTTAACTTGTTTATTGCAGCTTATAATGGTTACAAATAAAGCAATAG
CATCACAAATTTCACAAATAAAGCATTTTTTTCACTGCATTCTAGTTGTGGTTTGTCCAAACTCATCAAT
GTATCTTAACGCGTAAATTGTAAGCGTTAATATTTTGTTAAAATTCGCGTTAAATTTTTGTTAAATCAGC
TCATTTTTTAACCAATAGGCCGAAATCGGCAAAATCCCTTATAAATCAAAAGAATAGACCGAGATAGGGT
[37 nt withheld, positions 2031-2067]
AAAGAACGTGGACTCCAACGTCAAAGG
[49 nt withheld, positions 2095-2143]
T
[91 nt withheld, positions 2145-2235]
G
[124 nt withheld, positions 2237-2360]
CAGGTGGCACTTTTCGGGGAAATGTGCGCGGAACCCCTATTTGTTTATTTTTCTAAATACATTCAAATAT
GTATCCGCTCATGAGACAATAACCCTGATAAATGCTTCAATAATATTGAAAAAGGAAGAGTCCTGAGGCG
GAAAGAACCAGCTGTGGAATGTGTGTCAGTTAGGGTGTGGAAAGTCCCCAGGCTCCCCAGCAGGCAGAAG
TATGCAAAGCATGCATCTCAATTAGTCAGCAACCAGGTGTGGAAAGTCCCCAGGCTCCCCAGCAGGCAGA
AGTATGCAAAGCATGCATCTCAATTAGTCAGCAACCATAGTCCCGCCCCTAACTCCGCCCATCCCGCCCC
TAACTCCGCCCAGTTCCGCCCATTCTCCGCCCCATGGCTGACTAATTTTTTTTATTTATGCAGAGGCCGA
GGCCGCCTCGGCCTCTGAGCTATTCCAGAAGTAGTGAGGAGGCTTTTTTGGAGGCCTAGGCTTTTGCAAA
GATCGATCAAGAGACAGGATGAGGATCGTTTCGCATGATTGAACAAGATGGATTGCACGCAGGTTCTCCG
GCCGCTTGGGTGGAGAGGCTATTCGGCTATGACTGGGCACAACAGACAATCGGCTGCTCTGATGCCGCCG
TGTTCCGGCTGTCAGCGCAGGGGCGCCCGGTTCTTTTTGTCAAGACCGACCTGTCCGGTGCCCTGAATGA
ACTGCAAGACGAGGCAGCGCGGCTATCGTGGCTGGCCACGACGGGCGTTCCTTGCGCAGCTGTGCTCGAC
GTTGTCACTGAAGCGGGAAGGGACTGGCTGCTATTGGGCGAAGTGCCGGGGCAGGATCTCCTGTCATCTC
ACCTTGCTCCTGCCGAGAAAGTATCCATCATGGCTGATGCAATGCGGCGGCTGCATACGCTTGATCCGGC
TACCTGCCCATTCGACCACCAAGCGAAACATCGCATCGAGCGAGCACGTACTCGGATGGAAGCCGGTCTT
GTCGATCAGGATGATCTGGACGAAGAGCATCAGGGGCTCGCGCCAGCCGAACTGTTCGCCAGGCTCAAGG
CGAGCATGCCCGACGGCGAGGATCTCGTCGTGACCCATGGCGATGCCTGCTTGCCGAATATCATGGTGGA
AAATGGCCGCTTTTCTGGATTCATCGACTGTGGCCGGCTGGGTGTGGCGGACCGCTATCAGGACATAGCG
TTGGCTACCCGTGATATTGCTGAAGAGCTTGGCGGCGAATGGGCTGACCGCTTCCTCGTGCTTTACGGTA
TCGCCGCTCCCGATTCGCAGCGCATCGCCTTCTATCGCCTTCTTGACGAGTTCTTCTGAGCGGGACTCTG
GGGTTCGAAATGACCGACCAAGCGACGCCCAACCTGCCATCACGAGATTTCGATTCCACCGCCGCCTTCT
ATGAAAGGTTGGGCTTCGGAATCGTTTTCCGGGACGCCGGCTGGATGATCCTCCAGCGCGGGGATCTCAT
GCTGGAGTTCTTCGCCCACCCTAGGGGGAGGCTAACTGAAACACGGAAGGAGACAATACCGGAAGGAACC
CGCGCTATGACGGCAATAAAAAGACAGAATAAAACGCACGGTGTTGGGTCGTTTGTTCATAAACGCGGGG
TTCGGTCCCAGGGCTGGCACTCTGTCGATACCCCACCGAGACCCCATTGGGGCCAATACGCCCGCGTTTC
TTCCTTTTCCCCACCCCACCCCCCAAGTTCGGGTGAAGGCCCAGGGCTCGCAGCCAACGTCGGGGCGGCA
GGCCCTGCCATAGCCTCAGGTTACTCATATATACTTTAGATTGATTTAAAACTTCATTTTTAATTTAAAA
GGATCTAGGTGAAGATCCTTTTTGATAATCTCATGACCAAAATCCCTTAACGTGAGTTTTCGTTCCACTG
AGCGTCAGACCCCGTAGAAAAGATCAAAGGATCTTCTTGAGATCCTTTTTTTCTGCGCGTAATCTGCTGC
TTGCAAACAAAAAAACCACCGCTACCAGCGGTGGTTTGTTTGCCGGATCAAGAGCTACCAACTCTTTTTC
CGAAGGTAACTGGCTTCAGCAGAGCGCAGATACCAAATACTGTTCTTCTAGTGTAGCCGTAGTTAGGCCA
CCACTTCAAGAACTCTGTAGCACCGCCTACATACCTCGCTCTGCTAATCCTGTTACCAGTGGCTGCTGCC
AGTGGCGATAAGTCGTGTCTTACCGGGTTGGACTCAAGACGATAGTTACCGGATAAGGCGCAGCGGTCGG
GCTGAACGGGGGGTTCGTGCACACAGCCCAGCTTGGAGCGAACGACCTACACCGAACTGAGATACCTACA
GCGTGAGCTATGAGAAAGCGCCACGCTTCCCGAAGGGAGAAAGGCGGACAGGTATCCGGTAAGCGGCAGG
GTCGGAACAGGAGAGCGCACGAGGGAGCTTCCAGGGGGAAACGCCTGGTATCTTTATAGTCCTGTCGGGT
TTCGCCACCTCTGACTTGAGCGTCGATTTTTGTGATGCTCGTCAGGGGGGCGGAGCCTATGGAAAAACGC
CAGCAACGCGGCCTTTTTACGGTTCCTGGCCTTTTGCTGGCCTTTTGCTCACATGTTCTTTCCTGCGTTA
TCCCCTGATTCTGTGGATAACCGTATTACCGCCATGCAT
